Addgene plasmid #67164: pCS2 xRor2-Flag
Purpose: mammalian expression / in vitro transcription
Depositing lab: Alexandra Schambony. Depositing organization: Friedrich-Alexander-Universitaet Erlangen-Nuremberg. Publication: Wnt5a/Ror2-induced upregulation of xPAPC requires xShcA. Feike AC, Rachor K, Gentzel M, Schambony A. Biochem Biophys Res Commun. 2010 Oct 1;400(4):500-6. doi: 10.1016/j.bbrc.2010.08.074. Epub 2010 Aug 21. PubMed 20732301.
Backbone
  Vector backbone: pCS2
  Backbone size w/o insert (bp): 4085
  Total vector size (bp): 6914
  Vector type: Mammalian Expression ; in vitro transcription
Growth in bacteria
  Bacterial resistance: Ampicillin, 100 μg/mL
  Growth temperature: 37°C
  Growth strain: DH5alpha
  Copy number: Unknown
Gene/Insert
  Gene/Insert name: Tyrosine-protein kinase transmembrane receptor ROR2 (alt name: ROR2)
  Species: X. laevis (frog)
  Insert size (bp): 2823
  Entrez Gene: ror2 (a.k.a. xror2)
  Tag / fusion protein: FLag (C terminal on insert)
Terms and licenses: Academic/Nonprofit Terms; Industry Terms: Not Available to Industry
How to cite: pCS2 xRor2-Flag was a gift from Alexandra Schambony (Addgene plasmid # 67164 ; http://n2t.net/addgene:67164 ; RRID:Addgene_67164)
