[The description below was written by a language model from this plasmid's Addgene catalogue record.]
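Description:
pCS2 xRor2-Flag is a roughly 6.9 kb plasmid built on the pCS2 backbone (about 4.1 kb without insert), a dual-purpose vector catalogued for both mammalian expression and in vitro transcription. It is propagated in E. coli under ampicillin selection; the record lists the copy number as unknown and gives no feature table, so the specific promoters, polyadenylation signal and origin of replication are not stated. In general, pCS2-family vectors use a strong CMV-derived promoter for expression in vertebrate cells, together with a phage RNA polymerase promoter upstream of the insert and an SV40 polyadenylation signal downstream. This arrangement allows capped synthetic mRNA to be made from linearised template. These elements should be treated as expected for the backbone rather than confirmed for this plasmid.

The insert is a 2.8 kb coding sequence for Xenopus laevis Ror2 (xRor2), a transmembrane receptor tyrosine kinase that acts as a receptor for Wnt5a in non-canonical Wnt signalling. A Flag epitope is fused to the C terminus, placing it on the intracellular end of the receptor, where it permits detection by immunoblotting or immunostaining and recovery of the protein and its binding partners by immunoprecipitation without a Ror2-specific antibody.

The construct suits two routes: transfection into cultured mammalian cells for overexpression and interaction studies, or synthesis of mRNA, which is commonly injected into Xenopus embryos. The associated study concerns Wnt5a/Ror2-driven upregulation of the protocadherin xPAPC and its dependence on the adaptor xShcA.
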