>Addgene plasmid #67164 | pCS2 xRor2-Flag | depositor partial sequence | sequence record 115674 | pCS2 xRor2-Flag sequence 2823 bps
ATGTCCAGGACCAGGAGCCAGAATGGGGGGATTGGATGTGCCCTGCTCGGGCTTCTCGTGGCTGCCATAC
TGCTGCCTGTACAAGCTTCAGGTGAAATGGAAATACCAGACTTGAATGACCCACTGGGACAAATGGAAAG
CCACGACAGGCTCGGAGCAACTCCTAGAGGATACTATTTGACGTTTCTAGAACCTGTGAACAATATCACA
ATTGTGCAAGGTCAGGCAGCAACACTCCATTGCAAAGTGTCCGGGAATCCACTCCCCAATGTAAAGTGGC
TGAAGAACGATGCACCTGTGGTTCAGGAGCCCAAGAGAATTACCATTAGGAAAACAGACTACGGCTCACG
ATTACGGATACAAGACCTGGACACCACCGACACTGGCTATTATCAGTGTGTCGCCACCAATGGGATAAAG
ACCATTACTGCAACTGGAGTCCTCTTTGTTAGGCTTGGACCAACAAACAGCCCTAACCCGAACATCCAGG
ATGACTACCACAAAGATGGGTTTTGTCAGCCCTACAGGGGAATTGCCTGCGCAAGATTCATTGGCAACAG
GACCATATATGTCGACTCACTTCAGATGCAAGGGGAAATCGAAAACCGAATTACAGCTGCCTTTACAATG
ATTGGCACTTCCACCCATCTCTCTGACCAGTGCTCTCAGTTTGCAATCCCATCATTTTGCCACTTCGTGT
TCCCTCTCTGTGATGATCAAACTTCCAAGCCAAGAGAGCTGTGCAGGGATGAGTGTGAAGTGCTGGAAAA
TGACCTGTGCAGGCAGGAGTACAACATCGCCCGCTCCAATCCCCTCATTCTCATGCAGCTTCACCTACCA
AACTGCGAAGAACTGCCATTGCCTGAAAGTCCTGAAGCTGCCAACTGCATGAGGATTGGGATCCCAGTGG
AGAAGCTTAACAGATATCAGCAGTGTTACAATGGGACTGGAACTGATTACAGAGGATCTGTCAGCGTCAC
TAAGTCTGGCCATCAGTGCCAGCCATGGAGTCATCAGGTTCCCCATAGTCATTCACTATCCAATGCGGAT
TACCCTGAAATTGGTGGAGGCCACTCTTACTGCAGAAATCCAGGAGGCCAGATGGAGGGTCCTTGGTGTT
TCACACAGAATAAAAATGTCCGCATGGAGCTATGCGATATTCCTGCTTGCCGTACACGTGACAACACAAA
GATGGAGATTCTCTACATCTTGGTCCCCAGCATTGCAATCCCACTGGTCATCGCCTGCTTCTTTTTCTTA
GTATGCATGTGCCGAAATAAACAGAAAGCAGAAGGTTCTACACCGCAGCGCCGCCAACTCATGGCCTCTC
CAAGCCAGGACATGGAAATGCCCCTTATGAATCAGCACAAACAGCAGCCAAAAGTAAAAGAGATAAACCT
ATCAACTGTAAGGTTCATGGAAGAGCTAGGTGAAGATCGTTTTGGAAAAGTTTACAAGGGACATCTCTTT
GGTACCACTCCAGGGGAACAGACTCAAACTGTTGCCATCAAAACACTTAAAGACAAAGTTGAAGTTGCTC
TTCGTGAAGAATTCAAACATGAGGCCATGATGCGATCTAGGCTTCAGCACCCAAATATAGTTTGTCTGAT
TGGGACAGTGACAAAGGAGCAGCCCATGAGCATGATATTTAGCTATTCTCCTCTTAGTGATCTGCACGAG
TTCTTGGTCATGAGATCACCACATTCAGATGTAGGCAGCACAGATGACGATAAGACTGTTAAATCCACCC
TAGAGCCCGCTGATTTTCTTCATATTGTGACCCAGATAGCATCAGGAATGGAATTTCTTTCAAGTCACCA
TGTTGTTCATAAAGATTTGGCTGCCAGAAATGTTTTGGTGTTCGATAAACTCAGCATTAAAATTTCAGAT
CTCGGCCTGTTCCGGGAAGTATATGCTGCAGATTACTATAAACTGATGGGAAACTCCATGCTTCCGATTA
GATGGATGTCTCCAGAAGCGATCACATATGGAAAGTGTTCTGTTGATTCAGATATTTGGTCCTATGGGGT
CGTGGTGTGGGAAATCTTCAGCTACGGGCTGCAACCGTATTGTGGGTATTCCAACCAGGATGTCATTGAA
ATGATCCGAAATCGCCAGGTGCTGCTCTGCCCTGATGACTGTCCTGCATGGATATACACTCTAATGCTGG
AGTGCTGGAGTGAATTTCCTGCTAGAAGACCAAGATTTAAGGACATACACACACGGCTAAGAACATGGGA
AAATATGTCCAACTATAATAGCTCTGCACAAACATCTGGGGCAAGTAATACTACCCAGACAAGTTCTCTA
AGCACAAGCCCAGTAAGCAATGTTAGCAATGCTAGGTATGTTGGGCCAAAGCCAAAAACTCAGCCATTCC
AACAGCCACAGTTTTTGCAAATGAAAGGACAAATTAGACCTATGGTTCCTCAACCTCAACTCTACATTCC
AGTTAATGGGTATCAACAGATGGCTGCTTATTTTTACCCAGTTCAGATACCAATGCAAATGGCTCCACAA
CAAATGCCACCTCAGATCATACCCAAACCTGGATCCCACCACAGTGGAAGTGGTTCCACCAGTACAGGAT
ATGTCACAACAGCGCCCTCAAATAATTCCATGGCTGACAGGGTTGCTCTCCTTGCAGATGGGGCAGATGA
AGCACAGTTAACGGCAGAAGATATGTCTCCAAATCCTGGTCAGGAAGAAGAAGGTTCTGTTCCAGAAACA
GAATTGCTGGGTGACAATGACACATCTCAATTAGATGCAACAGATATTCAGTCAGAGACTGCTAGCGACT
ACAAGGACGACGATGACAAGTAG
