>Addgene plasmid #67164 | pCS2 xRor2-Flag | addgene partial sequence | sequence record 118475 | Sp6 5'-ATTTAGGTGACACTATAG-3'
CATCGATCCGCCATGTCCAGGACCAGGAGCCAGAATGGGGGGATTGGATGTGCCCTGCTCGGGCTTCTCG
TGGCTGCCATACTGCTGCCTGTACAAGCTTCAGGTGAAATGGAAATACCAGACTTGAATGACCCACTGGG
ACAAATGGAAAGCCACGACAGGCTCGGAGCAACTCCTAGAGGATACTATTTGACGTTTCTAGAACCTGTG
AACAATATCACAATTGTGCAAGGTCAGGCAGCAACACTCCATTGCAAAGTGTCCGGGAATCCACTCCCCA
ATGTAAAGTGGCTGAAGAACGATGCACCTGTGGTTCAGGAGCCCAAGAGAATTACCATTAGGAAAACAGA
CTACGGCTCACGATTACGGATACAAGACCTGGACACCACCGACACTGGCTATTATCAGTGTGTCGCCACC
AATGGGATAAAGACCATTACTGCAACTGGAGTCCTCTTTGTTAGGCTTGGACCAACAAACAGCCCTAACC
CGAACATCCAGGATGACTACCACAAAGATGGGTTTTGTCAGCCCTACAGGGGAATTGCCTGCGCAAGATT
CATTGGCAACAGGACCATATATGTCGACTCACTTCAGATGCAAGGGGAAATCGAAAACCGAATTACAGCT
GCCTTTACAATGATTGGCACTTCCACCCATCTCTCTGACCAGTGCTCTCAGTTTGCAATCCCATCATTTT
GCCACTTCGTGTTCCCTCTCTGTGATGATCAAACTTCCAAGCCAAGAGAGCTGTGCAGGGATGAGTGTGA
AGTGCTGGAAAATGACCTGTGCAGGCAGGAGTACAACATCGCCCGCTCCAATCCCCTCATTCTC
