>Addgene plasmid #67164 | pCS2 xRor2-Flag | addgene partial sequence | sequence record 118476 | EBV-rev 5'-GTGGTTTGTCCAAACTCATC-3'
GACTCACTATAGTTCTAGAGGCTCGAGGAATTCCTACTTGTCATCGTCGTCCTTGTAGTCGCTAGCAGTC
TCTGACTGAATATCTGTTGCATCTAATTGAGATGTGTCATTGTCACCCAGCAATTCTGTTTCTGGAACAG
AACCTTCTTCTTCCTGACCAGGATTTGGAGACATATCTTCTGCCGTTAACTGTGCTTCATCTGCCCCATC
TGCAAGGAGAGCAACCCTGTCAGCCATGGAATTATTTGAGGGCGCTGTTGTGACATATCCTGTACTGGTG
GAACCACTTCCACTGTGGTGGGATCCAGGTTTGGGTATGATCTGAGGTGGCATTTGTTGTGGAGCCATTT
GCATTGGTATCTGAACTGGGTAAAAATAAGCAGCCATCTGTTGATACCCATTAACTGGAATGTAGAGTTG
AGGTTGAGGAACCATAGGTCTAATTTGTCCTTTCATTTGCAAAAACTGTGGCTGTTGGAATGGCTGAGTT
TTTGGCTTTGGCCCAACATACCTAGCATTGCTAACATTGCTTACTGGGCTTGTGCTTAGAGAACTTGTCT
GGGTAGTATTACTTGCCCCAGATGTTTGTGCAGAGCTATTATAGTTGGACATATTTTCCCATGTTCTTAG
CCGTGTGTGTATGTCCTTAAATCTTGGTCTTCTAGCAGGAAATTCACTCCAGCACTCCAGCATTAGAGTG
TATATCCATGCAGGACAGTCATCAGGGCAGAGCAGCACCTGGCGATTTCGGATCATTTCAATGACATCCT
GGTTGGAATACCCACAATACGGTTGCAGCCCGTAGCTGAAGATTTCCCACACCACGACCCCATAGGACCA
AATATCTGAATCAACAGAA
